>Addgene plasmid #145443 | pGBW-m4046512 | depositor full sequence | sequence record 287620 | Full Sequence
GCGGCCGCCCCACACACCATAGCTTCAAAATGTTTCTACTCCTTTTTTACTCTTCCAGATTTTCTCGGAC
TCCGCGCATCGCCGTACCACTTCAAAACACCCAAGCACAGCATACTAAATTTCCCCTCTTTCTTCCTCTA
GGGTGTCGTTAATTACCCGTACTAAAGGTTTGGAAAAGAAAAAAGAGACCGCCTCGTTTCTTTTTCTTCG
TCGAAAAAGGCAATAAAAATTTTTATCACGTTTCTTTTTCTTGAAAATTTTTTTTTTTGATTTTTTTCTC
TTTCGATGACCTCCCATTGATATTTAAGTTAATAAACGGTCTTCAATTTCTCAAGTTTCAGTTTCATTTT
TCTTGTTCTATTACAACTTTTTTTACTTCTTGCTCATTAGAAAGAAAGCATAGCAATCTAATCTAAGTTT
TAATTACAAAATGATAGCCTCAGAGTTTAGTTCCCTTCCATCATATGCAGCTTTTGCTACTGCTCAAGAA
GCTTATGAGCAGGCTGTTGCTAATGGTGATTCTGAAGTTGTTCTTAAAAAGTTGAAGAAGTCTTTGAATG
TGGCTAAATCTGAATTTGACCGTGATGCAGCCATGCAACGTAAGTTGGAAAAGATGGCTGATCAAGCTAT
GACCCAAATGTATAAACAGGCTAGATCTGAGGACAAGAGGGCAAAAGTTACTAGTGCTATGCAGACAATG
CTTTTCACTATGCTTAGAAAGTTGGATAATGATGCACTCAACAACATTATCAACAATGCAAGAGATGGTT
GTGTTCCCTTGAACATAATACCTCTTACAACAGCAGCCAAACTAATGGTTGTCATACCAGACTATAACAC
ATATAAAAATACGTGTGATGGTACAACATTTACTTATGCATCAGCATTGTGGGAAATCCAACAGGTTGTA
GATGCAGATAGTAAAATTGTTCAACTTAGTGAAATTAGTATGGACAATTCACCTAATTTAGCATGGCCTC
TTATTGTAACAGCTTTAAGGGCCAATTCTGCTGTCAAATTACTCGTGCCGAGAGGTTCTTGGAGCCATCC
GCAGTTTGAAAAATAAACAGGCCCCTTTTCCTTTGTCGATATCATGTAATTAGTTATGTCACGCTTACAT
TCACGCCCTCCTCCCACATCCGCTCTAACCGAAAAGGAAGGAGTTAGACAACCTGAAGTCTAGGTCCCTA
TTTATTTTTTTTAATAGTTATGTTAGTATTAAGAACGTTATTTATATTTCAAATTTTTCTTTTTTTTCTG
TACAAAGCGGCCGCCGAACCACTAGTGCACTGCAGTACACGGTTTCCTTGAAATTTTTTTGATTCGGTAA
TCTCCGAACAGAAGGAAGAACGAAGGAAGGAGCACAGACTTAGATTGGTATATATACGCATATGTAGTGT
TGAAGAAACATGAAATTGCCCAGTATTCTTAACCCAACTGCACAGAACAAAAACGTGCAGGAAACGAAGA
TAAATCATGTCGAAAGCTACATATAAGGAACGTGCTGCTACTCATCCTAGTCCTGTTGCTGCCAAGCTAT
TTAATATCATGCACGAAAAGCAAACAAACTTGTGTGCTTCATTGGATGTTCGTACCACCAAGGAATTACT
GGAGTTAGTTGAAGCATTAGGTCCCAAAATTTGTTTACTAAAAACACATGTGGATATCTTGACTGATTTT
TCCATGGAGGGCACAGTTAAGCCGCTAAAGGCATTATCCGCCAAGTACAATTTTTTACTCTTCGAGGACA
GAAAATTTGCTGACATTGGTAATACAGTCAAATTGCAGTACTCTGCGGGTGTATACAGAATAGCAGAATG
GGCAGACATTACGAATGCACACGGTGTGGTGGGCCCAGGTATTGTTAGCGGTTTGAAGCAGGCGGCAGAA
GAAGTAACAAAGGAACCTAGAGGCCTTTTGATGTTAGCAGAATTGTCATGCAAGGGCTCCCTATCTACTG
GAGAATATACTAAGGGTACTGTTGACATTGCGAAGAGCGACAAAGATTTTGTTATCGGCTTTATTGCTCA
AAGAGACATGGGTGGAAGAGATGAAGGTTACGATTGGTTGATTATGACACCCGGTGTGGGTTTAGATGAC
AAGGGAGATGCATTGGGTCAACAGTATAGAACCGTGGATGATGTGGTTTCTACAGGATCTGACATTATTA
TTGTTGGAAGAGGACTATTTGCAAAGGGAAGGGATGCTAAGGTAGAGGGTGAACGTTACAGAAAAGCAGG
CTGGGAAGCATATTTGAGAAGATGCGGCCAGCAAAACTAAAAAACTGTATTATAAGTAAATGCATGTATA
CTAAACTCACAAATTAGAGCTTCAATTTAATTATATCAGTTATTACCCGAGTAACGAAGCATCTGTGCTT
CATTTTGTAGAACAAAAATGCAACGCGAGAGCGCTAATTTTTCAAACAAAGAATCTGAGCTGCATTTTTA
CAGAACAGAAATGCAACGCGAAAGCGCTATTTTACCAACGAAGAATCTGTGCTTCATTTTTGTAAAACAA
AAATGCAACGCGAGAGCGCTAATTTTTCAAACAAAGAATCTGAGCTGCATTTTTACAGAACAGAAATGCA
ACGCGAGAGCGCTATTTTACCAACAAAGAATCTATACTTCTTTTTTGTTCTACAAAAATGCATCCCGAGA
GCGCTATTTTTCTAACAAAGCATCTTAGATTACTTTTTTTCTCCTTTGTGCGCTCTATAATGCAGTCTCT
TGATAACTTTTTGCACTGTAGGTCCGTTAAGGTTAGAAGAAGGCTACTTTGGTGTCTATTTTCTCTTCCA
TAAAAAAAGCCTGACTCCACTTCCCGCGTTTACTGATTACTAGCGAAGCTGCGGGTGCATTTTTTCAAGA
TAAAGGCATCCCCGATTATATTCTATACCGATGTGGATTGCGCATACTTTGTGAACAGAAAGTGATAGCG
TTGATGATTCTTCATTGGTCAGAAAATTATGAACGGTTTCTTCTATTTTGTCTCTATATACTACGTATAG
GAAATGTTTACATTTTCGTATTGTTTTCGATTCACTCTATGAATAGTTCTTACTACAATTTTTTTGTCTA
AAGAGTAATACTAGAGATAAACATAAAAAATGTAGAGGTCGAGTTTAGATGCAAGTTCAAGGAGCGAAAG
GTGGATGGGTAGGTTATATAGGGATATAGCACAGAGATATATAGCAAAGAGATACTTTTGAGCAATGTTT
GTGGAAGCGGTATTCGCAATATTTTAGTAGCTCGTTACAGTCCGGTGCGTTTTTGGTTTTTTGAAAGTGC
GTCATCAGAGCGCTTTTGGTTTTCAAAAGCGCTCTGAAGTTCCTATACTTTCTAGCTAGAGAATAGGAAC
TTCCCGAGCGGCCGCGTGTTACAAGCTTGACTCCAGCGTAACTGGACTGCAATCAACTCACTGGCTCACC
TTCACGGGTGGGCCTTTCTTCGGTAGAAAATCAAAGGATCTTCTTGAGATCCTTTTTTTCTGCGCGTAAT
CTGCTGCTTGCAAACAAAAAAACCACCGCTACCAGCGGTGGTTTGTTTGCCGGATCAAGAGCTACCAACT
CTTTTTCCGAGGTAACTGGCTTCAGCAGAGCGCAGATACCAAATACTGTTCTTCTAGTGTAGCCGTAGTT
AGGCCACCACTTCAAGAACTCTGTAGCACCGCCTACATACCTCGCTCTGCTAATCCTGTTACCAGTGGCT
GCTGCCAGTGGCGATAAGTCGTGTCTTACCGGGTTGGACTCAAGACGATAGTTACCGGATAAGGCGCAGC
GGTCGGGCTGAACGGGGGGTTCGTGCACACAGCCCAGCTTGGAGCGAACGACCTACACCGAACTGAGATA
CCTACAGCGTGAGCTATGAGAAAGCGCCACGCTTCCCGAAGGGAGAAAGGCGGACAGGTATCCGGTAAGC
GGCAGGGTCGGAACAGGAGAGCGCACGAGGGAGCTTCCAGGGGTAAACGCCTGGTATCTTTATAGTCCTG
TCGGGTTTCGCCACCTCTGACTTGAGCATCGATTTTTGTGATGCTCGTCAGGGGGGCGGAGCCTATGGAA
AAACGCCAGCAACGCAGAAAGGCCCACCCGAAGGTGAGCCAGGTGATTACATTTGGGCCCTCATCAGAGG
TTTTCACCGTCATCACCGAAACGCGCGAGGCAGCTGCGGTAAAGCTCATCAGCGTGGTCGTGAAGCGATT
CACAGATGTCTGCCTGTTCATCCGCGTCCAGCTCGTTGAGTTTCTCCAGAAGCGTTAATGTCTGGCTTCT
GATAAAGCGGGCCATGTTAAGGGCGGTTTTTTCCTGTTTGGTCACTTACCAATGCTTAATCAGTGAGGCA
CCTATCTCAGCGATCTGTCTATTTCGTTCATCCATAGTTGCCTGACTCCCCGTCGTGTAGATAACTACGA
TGCGGGAGGGCTTACCATCTGGCCCCAGTGCTGCAATGATACCGCGAGACCCACGCTCACCGGCTCCAGA
TTTATCAGCAATAAACCAGCCAGCCGGGAGGGCCGAGCGCAGAAGTGATCCTGCAACTTTATCCGCCTCC
ATCCAGTCTATTAATTGTTGCCGGGAAGCTAGAGTAAGTAGTTCGCCAGTTAATAGTTTGCGCAACGTTG
TTGCCATTGCTACAGGCATCGTGGTGTCACGCTCGTCGTTTGGTATGGCTTCATTCAGCTCCGGTTCCCA
ACGATCAAGGCGAGTTACATGATCCCCCATGTTGTGCAAAAAAGCGGTTAGCTCCTTCGGTCCTCCGATC
GTTGCCAGAAGTAAGTTGGCCGCAGTGTTATCACTCATGGTTATGGCAGCACTGCATAATTCTCTTACTG
TCATGCCATCCGTGAGATGCTTTTCTGTGACTGGTGAGTACTCAACCAAGTCATTCTGAGAATAGTGTAT
GCGGCGACCGAGTTGCTCTTGCCCGGCGTCAATACGGGATAATACCGCGCCACATAGCAGAACTTTAAAA
GTGCTCATCATTGGAAAACGTTCTTCGGGGCGTAAACTCTCAAGGATCTTACCGCTGTTGAGATCCAGTT
CGATGTAACCCACTCGTGCACCCAACTGATCTTCAGCATCTTTTACTTTCACCAGCGTTTCTGGGTGAGC
AAAAACAGGAAGGCAAAATGCCGCAAAAAAGGGAATAAGGGCGACACGGAAATGTTGAATACTCATTTTA
GCTTCCTTAGCTCCTGAAAATCTCGATAACTCAAAAAATACGCCCGGTAGTGATCTTATTTCATTATGGT
GAAAGTTGGAACCTCTTACGTGCCGATCAAGTCAAAAGCCTCCGGTCGGAGGCTTTTGACTTTCTGCTAT
GGAGGTCAGGTATGATTTAAATGGTCAGTTAGA
Features (pLannotate 1.2.2; 13 found; start..end, strand, type, name):
     10..417     +  promoter       TEF1 promoter: S. cerevisiae TEF1; promoter for EF-1α
    434..1021    +  CDS            R1A_SARS2 (fragment): Experimental evidence at protein level: Swiss-Prot protein existence level 1. [Non-structural protein 10]: Plays a pivotal role in viral transcription by stimulating both nsp14 3'-5' exoribonuclease and nsp16 2'-O-methyltransferase activities. Therefore plays an essential role in viral mRNAs cap methylation. From Severe acute respiratory syndrome coronavirus 2 (2019-nCoV) (SARS-CoV-2).
   1092..1264    +  terminator     CYC1 terminator (fragment): S. cerevisiae CYC1; transcription terminator for CYC1
   1300..1476    +  promoter       URA3 promoter (fragment): S. cerevisiae URA3
   1477..2280    +  CDS            URA3: orotidine-5'-phosphate decarboxylase, required for uracil biosynthesis; S. cerevisiae URA3; yeast auxotrophic marker, counterselectable with 5-fluoroorotic acid (5-FOA)
   2363..3345    -  rep_origin     2μ ori: yeast 2μ plasmid origin of replication
   3423..3452    +  terminator     T3Te terminator: phage T3 early transcription terminator
   3474..4061    +  rep_origin     ori: high-copy-number ColE1/pMB1/pBR322/pUC origin of replication
   4073..4100    -  terminator     T7Te terminator: phage T7 early transcription terminator
   4124..4315    -  CDS            rop: Rop protein, which maintains plasmids at low copy number; rop
   4316..5176    -  CDS            AmpR: β-lactamase; bla; confers resistance to ampicillin, carbenicillin, and related antibiotics
   5177..5279    -  promoter       cat promoter: promoter of the E. coli cat gene encoding chloramphenicol acetyltransferase
   5280..5311    -  terminator     tonB terminator: bidirectional E. coli tonB-P14 transcription terminator
