[The description below was written by a language model from this plasmid's Addgene catalogue record and pLannotate feature annotations shown in this document.]
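Description:
pGBW-m4046512 is an E. coli–yeast shuttle plasmid for expressing the SARS-CoV-2 non-structural protein nsp8 in Saccharomyces cerevisiae. In bacteria it replicates from a high-copy ColE1/pUC-type origin and is selected with ampicillin through the β-lactamase gene, which the annotation places downstream of a cat promoter. A short rop-like coding segment is annotated next to AmpR, although the catalogue lists the plasmid as high copy. Short phage T3Te and T7Te terminators and a tonB terminator flank the bacterial modules, presumably to insulate them from read-through transcription. In yeast the 2μ origin supports episomal multicopy maintenance, and the URA3 gene with its own promoter complements uracil auxotrophy. URA3 can also be counterselected with 5-FOA.

The expression cassette consists of the constitutive TEF1 promoter, the wild-type nsp8 coding sequence of roughly 590 bp, and a CYC1 terminator. The insert was made by gene synthesis, and the listing of budding yeast alongside the virus as species may reflect the intended host, though the record does not mention codon optimisation. The feature table identifies the insert only as a fragment of the SARS-CoV-2 replicase polyprotein 1a. Its accompanying text about nsp10 is generic polyprotein annotation rather than a description of this insert. The catalogue states that the backbone supplies a C-terminal thrombin-cleavable StrepII tag. This tag is not separately annotated but would fit in the gap between the coding region and the terminator. It would allow Strep-Tactin affinity purification followed by tag removal. The plasmid suits production, purification, or functional study of nsp8 in yeast.
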