Addgene plasmid #145443: pGBW-m4046512
Purpose: Yeast Expression plasmid for SARS-CoV-2 nsp8
Depositing lab: Ginkgo Bioworks & Benjie Chen. Depositing organization: Ginkgo Bioworks.
Backbone
  Vector backbone: AmpR; 2u URA3
  Backbone size w/o insert (bp): 4078
  Vector type: Yeast Expression
  Selectable markers: URA3
Growth in bacteria
  Bacterial resistance: Ampicillin, 100 μg/mL
  Growth temperature: 37°C
  Growth strain: DH5alpha
  Copy number: High Copy
Gene/Insert
  Gene/Insert name: SARS-CoV-2 nsp8
  Species: S. cerevisiae (budding yeast); Severe acute respiratory syndrome coronavirus 2
  Insert size (bp): 587
  Mutation: wt
  Entrez Gene: ORF1ab (a.k.a. GU280_gp01)
  Promoter: pTEF1
  Tag / fusion protein: Cleavable thrombin;StrepII (C terminal on backbone)
  Cloning method: Unknown
Resource information
  A portion of this plasmid was derived from a plasmid made by: GinkgoBioworks
Depositor comments: NCBI Reference Sequence: YP_009725304.1Created by gene synthesis with Not1 site.
How to cite: pGBW-m4046512 was a gift from Ginkgo Bioworks & Benjie Chen (Addgene plasmid # 145443 ; http://n2t.net/addgene:145443 ; RRID:Addgene_145443)
